>Addgene plasmid #26875 | pFA6a-HTB-kanMX6 | depositor full sequence | sequence record 12729 | Author sequence
GAACGCGGCCGCCAGCTGAAGCTTCGTACGCTGCAGGTCGACGGATCCCCGGGTTAATTAACAGGGGTTC
ACATCATCACCACCATCATGACTACGATATACCCACAACCGCCAGCGAGAATCTGTACTTTCAATCAGAG
TTAAAAACCGCCGCACTAGCTCAACATGACGAGGCTGCTGGAAAGGCCGGTGAAGGTGAAATCCCTGCCC
CTCTTGCTGGTACCGTTTCTAAGATACTGGTAAAAGAAGGTGACACTGTTAAAGCTGGTCAAACAGTTCT
GGTGCTGGAGGCTATGAAAATGGAGACAGAAATTAACGCTCCTACTGACGGAAAAGTTGAAAAGGTGTTA
GTTAAGGAAAGAGATGCTGTTCAAGGTGGTCAAGGTCTAATCAAGATCGGCGTTTAATGAGGCGCGCCAC
TTCTAAATAAGCGAATTTCTTATGATTTATGATTTTTATTATTAAATAAGTTATAAAAAAAATAAGTGTA
TACAAATTTTAAAGTGACTCTTAGGTTTTAAAACGAAAATTCTTATTCTTGAGTAACTCTTTCCTGTAGG
TCAGGTTGCTTTCTCAGGTATAGTATGAGGTCGCTCTTATTGACCACACCTCTACCGGCAGATCCGCTAG
GGATAACAGGGTAATATAGATCTGTTTAGCTTGCCTCGTCCCCGCCGGGTCACCCGGCCAGCGACATGGA
GGCCCAGAATACCCTCCTTGACAGTCTTGACGTGCGCAGCTCAGGGGCATGATGTGACTGTCGCCCGTAC
ATTTAGCCCATACATCCCCATGTATAATCATTTGCATCCATACATTTTGATGGCCGCACGGCGCGAAGCA
AAAATTACGGCTCCTCGCTGCAGACCTGCGAGCAGGGAAACGCTCCCCTCACAGACGCGTTGAATTGTCC
CCACGCCGCGCCCCTGTAGAGAAATATAAAAGGTTAGGATTTGCCACTGAGGTTCTTCTTTCATATACTT
CCTTTTAAAATCTTGCTAGGATACAGTTCTCACATCACATCCGAACATAAACAACCATGGGTAAGGAAAA
GACTCACGTTTCGAGGCCGCGATTAAATTCCAACATGGATGCTGATTTATATGGGTATAAATGGGCTCGC
GATAATGTCGGGCAATCAGGTGCGACAATCTATCGATTGTATGGGAAGCCCGATGCGCCAGAGTTGTTTC
TGAAACATGGCAAAGGTAGCGTTGCCAATGATGTTACAGATGAGATGGTCAGACTAAACTGGCTGACGGA
ATTTATGCCTCTTCCGACCATCAAGCATTTTATCCGTACTCCTGATGATGCATGGTTACTCACCACTGCG
ATCCCCGGCAAAACAGCATTCCAGGTATTAGAAGAATATCCTGATTCAGGTGAAAATATTGTTGATGCGC
TGGCAGTGTTCCTGCGCCGGTTGCATTCGATTCCTGTTTGTAATTGTCCTTTTAACAGCGATCGCGTATT
TCGTCTCGCTCAGGCGCAATCACGAATGAATAACGGTTTGGTTGATGCGAGTGATTTTGATGACGAGCGT
AATGGCTGGCCTGTTGAACAAGTCTGGAAAGAAATGCATAAGCTTTTGCCATTCTCACCGGATTCAGTCG
TCACTCATGGTGATTTCTCACTTGATAACCTTATTTTTGACGAGGGGAAATTAATAGGTTGTATTGATGT
TGGACGAGTCGGAATCGCAGACCGATACCAGGATCTTGCCATCCTATGGAACTGCCTCGGTGAGTTTTCT
CCTTCATTACAGAAACGGCTTTTTCAAAAATATGGTATTGATAATCCTGATATGAATAAATTGCAGTTTC
ATTTGATGCTCGATGAGTTTTTCTAATCAGTACTGACAATAAAAAGATTCTTGTTTTCAAGAACTTGTCA
TTTGTATAGTTTTTTTATATTGTAGTTGTTCTATTTTAATCAAATGTTAGCGTGATTTATATTTTTTTTC
GCCTCGACATCATCTGCCCAGATGCGAAGTTAAGTGCGCAGAAAGTAATATCATGCGTCAATCGTATGTG
AATGCTGGTCGCTATACTGCTGTCGATTCGATACTAACGCCGCCATCCAGTTTAAACGAGCTCGAATTCA
TCGATGATATCAGATCCACTAGTGGCCTATGCGGCCGCGGATCTGCCGGTCTCCCTATAGTGAGTCGTAT
TAATTTCGATAAGCCAGGTTAACCTGCATTAATGAATCGGCCAACGCGCGGGGAGAGGCGGTTTGCGTAT
TGGGCGCTCTTCCGCTTCCTCGCTCACTGACTCGCTGCGCTCGGTCGTTCGGCTGCGGCGAGCGGTATCA
GCTCACTCAAAGGCGGTAATACGGTTATCCACAGAATCAGGGGATAACGCAGGAAAGAACATGTGAGCAA
AAGGCCAGCAAAAGGCCAGGAACCGTAAAAAGGCCGCGTTGCTGGCGTTTTTCCATAGGCTCCGCCCCCC
TGACGAGCATCACAAAAATCGACGCTCAAGTCAGAGGTGGCGAAACCCGACAGGACTATAAAGATACCAG
GCGTTTCCCCCTGGAAGCTCCCTCGTGCGCTCTCCTGTTCCGACCCTGCCGCTTACCGGATACCTGTCCG
CCTTTCTCCCTTCGGGAAGCGTGGCGCTTTCTCAATGCTCACGCTGTAGGTATCTCAGTTCGGTGTAGGT
CGTTCGCTCCAAGCTGGGCTGTGTGCACGAACCCCCCGTTCAGCCCGACCGCTGCGCCTTATCCGGTAAC
TATCGTCTTGAGTCCAACCCGGTAAGACACGACTTATCGCCACTGGCAGCAGCCACTGGTAACAGGATTA
GCAGAGCGAGGTATGTAGGCGGTGCTACAGAGTTCTTGAAGTGGTGGCCTAACTACGGCTACACTAGAAG
GACAGTATTTGGTATCTGCGCTCTGCTGAAGCCAGTTACCTTCGGAAAAAGAGTTGGTAGCTCTTGATCC
GGCAAACAAACCACCGCTGGTAGCGGTGGTTTTTTTGTTTGCAAGCAGCAGATTACGCGCAGAAAAAAAG
GATCTCAAGAAGATCCTTTGATCTTTTCTACGGGGTCTGACGCTCAGTGGAACGAAAACTCACGTTAAGG
GATTTTGGTCATGAGATTATCAAAAAGGATCTTCACCTAGATCCTTTTAAATTAAAAATGAAGTTTTAAA
TCAATCTAAAGTATATATGAGTAAACTTGGTCTGACAGTTACCAATGCTTAATCAGTGAGGCACCTATCT
CAGCGATCTGTCTATTTCGTTCATCCATAGTTGCCTGACTCCCCGTCGTGTAGATAACTACGATACGGGA
GGGCTTACCATCTGGCCCCAGTGCTGCAATGATACCGCGAGACCCACGCTCACCGGCTCCAGATTTATCA
GCAATAAACCAGCCAGCCGGAAGGGCCGAGCGCAGAAGTGGTCCTGCAACTTTATCCGCCTCCATCCAGT
CTATTAATTGTTGCCGGGAAGCTAGAGTAAGTAGTTCGCCAGTTAATAGTTTGCGCAACGTTGTTGCCAT
TGCTACAGGCATCGTGGTGTCACGCTCGTCGTTTGGTATGGCTTCATTCAGCTCCGGTTCCCAACGATCA
AGGCGAGTTACATGATCCCCCATGTTGTGCAAAAAAGCGGTTAGCTCCTTCGGTCCTCCGATCGTTGTCA
GAAGTAAGTTGGCCGCAGTGTTATCACTCATGGTTATGGCAGCACTGCATAATTCTCTTACTGTCATGCC
ATCCGTAAGATGCTTTTCTGTGACTGGTGAGTACTCAACCAAGTCATTCTGAGAATAGTGTATGCGGCGA
CCGAGTTGCTCTTGCCCGGCGTCAATACGGGATAATACCGCGCCACATAGCAGAACTTTAAAAGTGCTCA
TCATTGGAAAACGTTCTTCGGGGCGAAAACTCTCAAGGATCTTACCGCTGTTGAGATCCAGTTCGATGTA
ACCCACTCGTGCACCCAACTGATCTTCAGCATCTTTTACTTTCACCAGCGTTTCTGGGTGAGCAAAAACA
GGAAGGCAAAATGCCGCAAAAAAGGGAATAAGGGCGACACGGAAATGTTGAATACTCATACTCTTCCTTT
TTCAATATTATTGAAGCATTTATCAGGGTTATTGTCTCATGAGCGGATACATATTTGAATGTATTTAGAA
AAATAAACAAATAGGGGTTCCGCGCACATTTCCCCGAAAAGTGCCACCTGACGTCTAAGAAACCATTATT
ATCATGACATTAACCTATAAAAATAGGCGTATCACGAGGCCCTTTCGTCTCGCGCGTTTCGGTGATGACG
GTGAAAACCTCTGACACATGCAGCTCCCGGAGACGGTCACAGCTTGTCTGTAAGCGGATGCCGGGAGCAG
ACAAGCCCGTCAGGGCGCGTCAGCGGGTGTTGGCGGGTGTCGGGGCTGGCTTAACTATGCGGCATCAGAG
CAGATTGTACTGAGAGTGCACCATATGGACATATTGTCGTTAGAACGCGGCTACAATTAATACATAACCT
TATGTATCATACACATACGATTTAGGTGACACTATA
Features (pLannotate 1.2.2; 11 found; start..end, strand, type, name):
    174..401     +  CDS            BCCP_PROFR (fragment): Experimental evidence at protein level: Swiss-Prot protein existence level 1. The biotinyl 1.3S subunit serves as a carboxyl carrier between the substrate-binding sites on the 12S and 5S subunits. From Propionibacterium freudenreichii subsp. shermanii.
    431..618     +  terminator     ADH1 terminator: S. cerevisiae ADH1; transcription terminator for the S. cerevisiae alcohol dehydrogenase 1 (ADH1) gene
    693..2049    +  gene           kanMX: yeast selectable marker conferring kanamycin resistance (Wach et al., 1994)
   2154..2172    -  promoter       T7 promoter: promoter for bacteriophage T7 RNA polymerase
   2194..2247    -  CDS            lacI (fragment): lac repressor; lacI; The lac repressor binds to the lac operator to inhibit transcription in E. coli. This inhibition can be relieved by adding lactose or isopropyl-β-D-thiogalactopyranoside (IPTG).
   2430..3018    -  rep_origin     ori: high-copy-number ColE1/pMB1/pBR322/pUC origin of replication
   3189..4049    -  CDS            AmpR: β-lactamase; bla; confers resistance to ampicillin, carbenicillin, and related antibiotics
   4050..4154    -  promoter       AmpR promoter: bla
   4249..4284    +  CDS            rop (fragment): Rop protein, which maintains plasmids at low copy number; rop
   4386..4437    +  misc_feature   bom (fragment): basis of mobility region from pBR322
   4500..2       +  promoter       SP6 promoter (across the origin): promoter for bacteriophage SP6 RNA polymerase
