[The description below was written by a language model from this plasmid's Addgene catalogue record and pLannotate feature annotations shown in this document.]
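Description:
pFA6a-HTB-kanMX6 is a PCR template plasmid of the pFA6a series for C-terminal epitope tagging of genes at their chromosomal loci in Saccharomyces cerevisiae. It is not designed to replicate in yeast: the feature table shows no yeast origin or centromere. In E. coli it is propagated as a high-copy plasmid through a ColE1/pUC-type origin and selected with ampicillin through the β-lactamase gene and its promoter. Short remnants of lacI, rop and the pBR322 bom region are annotated in the backbone. T7 and SP6 phage promoters flank the tagging module.

The payload is the HTB tag, an insert of roughly 360 bp cloned between PacI and AscI sites that were both retained. The only part of the tag annotated in the table is a fragment of the Propionibacterium freudenreichii biotin carboxyl carrier protein (the 1.3S transcarboxylase subunit). This kind of domain serves as a signal for in vivo biotinylation, so tagged proteins can be captured on streptavidin. The associated publication describes these modules as HB tags for tandem affinity purification, but the record does not itemise the other elements of the tag. The tag is followed by the ADH1 terminator, which supplies transcription termination for the tagged gene once its native 3′ region is displaced. Next comes the kanMX cassette, the yeast selectable marker; it is normally selected with G418 (geneticin), and the catalogue's "Gentamicin" entry presumably refers to this.

In typical use, the tag–terminator–marker module is amplified with primers carrying homology to the target locus. The product is then integrated by homologous recombination to give an in-frame fusion expressed from the endogenous promoter.
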