Addgene plasmid #26875: pFA6a-HTB-kanMX6
Depositing lab: Peter Kaiser. Depositing organization: University of California, Irvine. Publication: HB tag modules for PCR-based gene tagging and tandem affinity purification in Saccharomyces cerevisiae. Tagwerker C, Zhang H, Wang X, Larsen LS, Lathrop RH, Hatfield GW, Auer B, Huang L, Kaiser P. Yeast. 2006 Jun . 23(8):623-32. 10.1002/yea.1380 PubMed 16823883.
Backbone
  Vector backbone: pFA6akanMX6
  Backbone size w/o insert (bp): 4100
  Vector type: PCR tagging yeast
  Selectable markers: Gentamicin
Growth in bacteria
  Bacterial resistance: Ampicillin, 100 μg/mL
  Growth temperature: 37°C
  Growth strain: DH5alpha
  Copy number: High Copy
Gene/Insert
  Gene/Insert name: HTB tag
  Insert size (bp): 358
  Cloning method: Restriction Enzyme; 5′ cloning site Pac1 (not destroyed); 3′ cloning site Asc1 (not destroyed)
  Sequencing primers: 5′ na
Terms and licenses: Academic/Nonprofit Terms; Industry Terms: Not Available to Industry
How to cite: pFA6a-HTB-kanMX6 was a gift from Peter Kaiser (Addgene plasmid # 26875 ; http://n2t.net/addgene:26875 ; RRID:Addgene_26875)
