>Addgene plasmid #26875 | pFA6a-HTB-kanMX6 | addgene partial sequence | sequence record 33131 | 26875 with SP6
ACGCTGCAGGTCGACGGATCCCCGGGTTAATTAACAGGGGTTCACATCATCACCACCATCATGACTACGA
TATACCCACAACCGCCAGCGAGAATCTGTACTTTCAATCAGAGTTAAAAACCGCCGCACTAGCTCAACAT
GACGAGGCTGCTGGAAAGGCCGGTGAAGGTGAAATCCCTGCCCCTCTTGCTGGTACCGTTTCTAAGATAC
TGGTAAAAGAAGGTGACACTGTTAAAGCTGGTCAAACAGTTCTGGTGCTGGAGGCTATGAAAATGGAGAC
AGAAATTAACGCTCCTACTGACGGAAAAGTTGAAAAGGTGTTAGTTAAGGAAAGAGATGCTGTTCAAGGT
GGTCAAGGTCTAATCAAGATCGGCGTTTAATGAGGCGCGCCACTTCTAAATAAGCGAATTTCTTATGATT
TATGATTTTTATTATTAAATAAGTTATAAAAAAAATAAGTGTATACAAATTTTAAAGTGACTCTTAGGTT
TTAAAACGAAAATTCTTATTCTTGAGTAACTCTTTCCTGTAGGTCAGGTTGCTTTCTCAGGTATAGTATG
AGGTCGCTCTTATTGACCACACCTCTACCGGCAGATCCGCTAGGGATAACAGGGTAATATAGATCTGTTT
AGCTTGCCTCGTCCCCGCCGGGTCACCCGGCCAGCGACATGGAGGCCCAGAATACCCTCCTTGACAGTCT
TGACGTGCGCAGCTCANGGGCATGATGTGACTGTCGCCCGTACATTTAGCCCATACATCCCCATGTATAA
TCATTTGCATCCATACATTTTGATGGCCGCACGGCGCGAAGCAAAAATTACGGCTCCTCGCTGCAGACCT
GCGAGCAGGGAAACGCTCCCCTCACAGACGCGTTGAATTGTCCCCACGCCGCGCCCCTGTAGAGAAATAT
AAAAGGTTAGNATTTGCCACTGAGGTTCTTCTTTCATATACTTCCTTTTAAATCTTGCTAGGATACAGTT
CTCACATCA
